>Addgene plasmid #157122 | pD649-HAsp-CD300C-COMP5AP-AviTag-9xHis | depositor full sequence | sequence record 303353 | Full Sequence
TTTCAATATTATTGAAGCATTTATCAGGGTTATTGTCTCATGAGCGGATACATATTTGAATGTATTTAGA
AAAATAAACAAATAGGGGTCAGTGTTACAACCAATTAACCAATTCTGAACATTATCGCGAGCCCATTTAT
ACCTGAATATGGCTCATAACACCCCTTGCTCATGACCAAAATCCCTTAACGTGAGTTACGCGCGCGTCGT
TCCACTGAGCGTCAGACCCCGTAGAAAAGATCAAAGGATCTTCTTGAGATCCTTTTTTTCTGCGCGTAAT
CTGCTGCTTGCAAACAAAAAAACCACCGCTACCAGCGGTGGTTTGTTTGCCGGATCAAGAGCTACCAACT
CTTTTTCCGAAGGTAACTGGCTTCAGCAGAGCGCAGATACCAAATACTGTTCTTCTAGTGTAGCCGTAGT
TAGCCCACCACTTCAAGAACTCTGTAGCACCGCCTACATACCTCGCTCTGCTAATCCTGTTACCAGTGGC
TGCTGCCAGTGGCGATAAGTCGTGTCTTACCGGGTTGGACTCAAGACGATAGTTACCGGATAAGGCGCAG
CGGTCGGGCTGAACGGGGGGTTCGTGCACACAGCCCAGCTTGGAGCGAACGACCTACACCGAACTGAGAT
ACCTACAGCGTGAGCTATGAGAAAGCGCCACGCTTCCCGAAGGGAGAAAGGCGGACAGGTATCCGGTAAG
CGGCAGGGTCGGAACAGGAGAGCGCACGAGGGAGCTTCCAGGGGGAAACGCCTGGTATCTTTATAGTCCT
GTCGGGTTTCGCCACCTCTGACTTGAGCGTCGATTTTTGTGATGCTCGTCAGGGGGGCGGAGCCTATGGA
AAAACGCCAGCAACGCGGCCTTTTTACGGTTCCTGGCCTTTTGCTGGCCTTTTGCTCACATGTTCTTTCC
TGCGTTATCCCCTGATTCTGTGGATAACCGTATTACCGCCTTTGAGTGAGCTGATACCGCTCGCCGCAGC
CGAACGACCGAGCGCAGCGAGTCAGTGAGCGAGGAAGCGGAAGGCGAGAGTAGGGAACTGCCAGGCATCA
AACTAAGCAGAAGGCCCCTGACGGATGGCCTTTTTGCGTTTCTACAAACTCTTTCTGTGTTGTAAAACGA
CGGCCAGTCTTAAGCTCGGGCCCCCTGGGCGGTTCTGATAACGAGTAATCGTTAATCCGCAAATAACGTA
AAAACCCGCTTCGGCGGGTTTTTTTATGGGGGGAGTTTAGGGAAAGAGCATTTGTCAGAATATTTAAGGG
CGCCTGTCACTTTGCTTGATATATGAGAATTATTTAACCTTATAAATGAGAAAAAAGCAACGCACTTTAA
ATAAGATACGTTGCTTTTTCGATTGATGAACACCTATAATTAAACTATTCATCTATTATTTATGATTTTT
TGTATATACAATATTTCTAGTTTGTTAAAGAGAATTAAGAAAATAAATCTCGAAAATAATAAAGGGAAAA
TCAGTTTTTGATATCAAAATTATACATGTCAACGATAATACAAAATATAATACAAACTATAAGATGTTAT
CAGTATTTATTATCATTTAGAATAAATTTTGTGTCGCCCTTAATTGTGAGCGGATAACAATTACGAGCTT
CATGCACAGTGGCGTTGACTCAATATTGGCCATTAGCCATATTATTCATTGGTTATATAGCATAAATCAA
TATTGGCTATTGGCCATTGCATACGTTGTATCTATATCATAATATGTACATTTATATTGGCTCATGTCCA
ATATGACCGCCATGTTGGCATTGATTATTGACTAGTTATTAATAGTAATCAATTACGGGGTCATTAGTTC
ATAGCCCATATATGGAGTTCCGCGTTACATAACTTACGGTAAATGGCCCGCCTGGCTGACCGCCCAACGA
CCCCCGCCCATTGACGTCAATAATGACGTATGTTCCCATAGTAACGCCAATAGGGACTTTCCATTGACGT
CAATGGGTGGAGTATTTACGGTAAACTGCCCACTTGGCAGTACATCAAGTGTATCATATGCCAAGTACGC
CCCCTATTGACGTCAATGACGGTAAATGGCCCGCCTGGCATTATGCCCAGTACATGACCTTATGGGACTT
TCCTACTTGGCAGTACATCTACGTATTAGTCATCGCTATTACCATGGTGATGCGGTTTTGGCAGTACATC
AATGGGCGTGGATAGCGGTTTGACTCACGGGGATTTCCAAGTCTCCACCCCATTGACGTCAATGGGAGTT
TGTTTTGGCACCAAAATCAACGGGACTTTCCAAAATGTCGTAACAACTCCGCCCCATTGACGCAAATGGG
CGGTAGGCGTGTACGGTGGGAGGTCTATATAAGCAGAGCTCGTTTAGTGAACCGTCAGATCGCCTGGAGA
CGCCATCCACGCTGTTTTGACCTCCATAGAAGACACCGGGACCGATCCAGCCTCCGCGGCCGGGAACGGT
GCATTGGAACGCGGATTCCCCGTGCCAAGAGTGACGTAAGTACCGCCTATAGAGTCTATAGGCCCACCCC
CTTGGCTTCGTTAGAACGCGGCTACAATTAATACATAACCTTATGTATCATACACATACGATTTAGGTGA
CACTATAGAATAACATCCACTTTGCCTTTCTCTCCACAGGTGTCCACTCCCAGGTCCAACTGCACCTCGG
TTCTATCGAAAACGCGCCTGCTAGCGCCACCATGAAGACCATCATTGCCCTGAGCTACATCTTCTGCCTG
GTGTTCGCTGCGGCCGCCGGATATTTTCCCCTG
[339 nt withheld, positions 2764-3102]
GCCAGCTCTCCACAGTCTAGCATGGGCACATCTGGCCCACCTACAAAGCTGCCTGTGCACACATGGCCCA
GCGTGACCAGAAAGGATAGCCCCGAACCTTCTCCACATCCTGGCAGCCTGTTCAGCAACGTCCGAGGCGC
GCCGGAAGATCAAGTTGATCCAAGATTGATTGATGGCAAGGGCGGATCTCTGGAGGTGCTGTTCCAGGGA
CCAGGCGGAAGCGGCAATCCCGGCGGCGATCTGGCCCCCCAGATGCTGCGCGAGCTGCAGGAGACCAATG
CCGCCCTGCAGGACGTGCGCGAGCTGCTGCGCCACCGCGTGAAGGAGATCACCTTCCTGAAGAACACCGT
GATGGAGTGCGACGCCTGCGGTATGCAGCCCTCTAGAGGCTCCGGCTCCATCATCCCAGTTGAGGAGGAG
AACCCGGACTTCTGGAACCGCGAGGCAGCCGAGGCCCTGGGTGCCGCCAAGAAGCTGCAGCCTGCACAGA
CAGCCGCCAAGAACCTCATCATCTTCCTGGGCGATGGGATGGGGGTGTCTACGGTGACAGCTGCCAGGAT
CCTAAAAGGGCAGAAGAAGGACAAACTGGGGCCTGAGATACCCCTGGCCATGGACCGCTTCCCATATGTG
GCTCTGTCCAAGACATACAATGTAGACAAACATGTGCCAGACAGTGGAGCCACAGCCACGGCCTACCTGT
GCGGGGTCAAGGGCAACTTCCAGACCATTGGCTTGAGTGCAGCCGCCCGCTTTAACCAGTGCAACACGAC
ACGCGGCAACGAGGTCATCTCCGTGATGAATCGGGCCAAGAAAGCAGGGAAGTCAGTGGGAGTGGTAACC
ACCACACGAGTGCAGCACGCCTCGCCAGCCGGCACCTACGCCCACACGGTGAACCGCAACTGGTACTCGG
ACGCCGACGTGCCTGCCTCGGCCCGCCAGGAGGGGTGCCAGGACATCGCTACGCAGCTCATCTCCAACAT
GGACATTGACGTGATCCTAGGTGGAGGCCGAAAGTACATGTTTCGCATGGGAACCCCAGACCCTGAGTAC
CCAGATGACTACAGCCAAGGTGGGACCAGGCTGGACGGGAAGAATCTGGTGCAGGAATGGCTGGCGAAGC
GCCAGGGTGCCCGGTATGTGTGGAACCGCACTGAGCTCATGCAGGCTTCCCTGGACCCGTCTGTGACCCA
TCTCATGGGTCTCTTTGAGCCTGGAGACATGAAATACGAGATCCACCGAGACTCCACACTGGACCCCTCC
CTGATGGAGATGACAGAGGCTGCCCTGCGCCTGCTGAGCAGGAACCCCCGCGGCTTCTTCCTCTTCGTGG
AGGGTGGTCGCATCGACCATGGTCATCATGAAAGCAGGGCTTACCGGGCACTGACTGAGACGATCATGTT
CGACGACGCCATTGAGAGGGCGGGCCAGCTCACCAGCGAGGAGGACACGCTGAGCCTCGTCACTGCCGAC
CACTCCCACGTCTTCTCCTTCGGAGGCTACCCCCTGCGAGGGAGCTCCATCTTCGGGCTGGCCCCTGGCA
AGGCCCGGGACAGGAAGGCCTACACGGTCCTCCTATACGGAAACGGTCCAGGCTATGTGCTCAAGGACGG
CGCCCGGCCGGATGTTACCGAGAGCGAGAGCGGGAGCCCCGAGTATCGGCAGCAGTCAGCAGTGCCCCTG
GACGAAGAGACCCACGCAGGCGAGGACGTGGCGGTGTTCGCGCGCGGCCCGCAGGCGCACCTGGTTCACG
GCGTGCAGGAGCAGACCTTCATAGCGCACGTCATGGCCTTCGCCGCCTGCCTGGAGCCCTACACCGCCTG
CGACCTGGCGCCCCCCGCCGGCACCACCGACGCCGCGCACCCGGGTGGCGGAGGACTGAACGACATCTTC
GAGGCTCAGAAAATCGAATGGCACGAACATCACCATCACCATCACCATCACCATTAAGGCCGGCCTGTAG
TCACTGGCACAACGCGTTACCCGGTAAGCCAATCGGGTATACACGGTCGTCATACTGCAGACAGGGTTCT
TCTACTTTGCAAGATAGTCTTGAGTAGTAAAATAAATAGATAGAGAAAATCAGCCTCGACTGTGCCTTCT
AGTTGCCAGCCATCTGTTGTTTGCCCCTCCCCCGTGCCTTCCTTGACCCTGGAAGGTGCCACTCCCACTG
TCCTTTCCTAATAAAATGAGGAAATTGCATCACAACACTCAACCCTATCTCGGTCTATTCTTTTGATTTA
TAAGGGATTTTGCCGATTTCGGCCTATTGGTTAAAAAATGAGCTGATTTAACAAAAATTTAACGCGAATT
AATTCTGTGGAATGTGTGTCAGTTAGGGTGTGGAAAGTCCCCAGGCTCCCCAGCAGGCAGAAGTATGCAA
AGCATGCATCTCAATTAGTCAGCAACCAGGTGTGGAAAGTCCCCAGGCTCCCCAGCAGGCAGAAGTATGC
AAAGCATGCATCTCAATTAGTCAGCAACCATAGTCCCGCCCCTAACTCCGCCCATCCCGCCCCTAACTCC
GCCCAGTTCCGCCCATTCTCCGCCCCATGGCTGACTAATTTTTTTTATTTATGCAGAGGCCGAGGCCGCC
TCTGCCTCTGAGCTATTCCAGAAGTAGTGAGGAGGCTTTTTTGGAGGCCTAGGCTTTTGCAAAAAGCTCC
CGGGAGCTTGTATATCCATTTTCGGATCTGATCAGCACGTGTTGACAATTAATCATCGGCATAGTATATC
GGCATAGTATAATACGACAAGGTGAGGAACTAAACCATGACCGAGTACAAGCCCACGGTGCGCCTCGCCA
CCCGCGACGACGTCCCCAGGGCCGTACGCACCCTCGCCGCCGCGTTCGCCGACTACCCCGCCACGCGCCA
CACCGTCGATCCGGACCGCCACATCGAGCGGGTCACCGAGCTGCAAGAACTCTTCCTCACGCGCGTCGGG
CTCGACATCGGCAAGGTGTGGGTCGCGGACGACGGCGCCGCGGTGGCGGTCTGGACCACGCCGGAGAGCG
TCGAAGCGGGGGCGGTGTTCGCCGAGATCGGCCCGCGCATGGCCGAGTTGAGCGGTTCCCGGCTGGCCGC
GCAGCAACAGATGGAAGGCCTCCTGGCGCCGCACCGGCCCAAGGAGCCCGCGTGGTTCCTGGCCACCGTC
GGCGTCTCGCCCGACCACCAGGGCAAGGGTCTGGGCAGCGCCGTCGTGCTCCCCGGAGTGGAGGCGGCCG
AGCGCGCCGGGGTGCCCGCCTTCCTGGAGACATCCGCGCCCCGCAACCTCCCCTTCTACGAGCGGCTCGG
CTTCACCGTCACCGCCGACGTCGAGGTGCCCGAAGGACCGCGCACCTGGTGCATGACCCGCAAGCCCGGT
GCCTGACACGTGCTACGAGATTTCGATTCCACCGCCGCCTTCTATGAAAGGTTGGGCTTCGGAATCGTTT
TCCGGGACGCCGGCTGGATGATCCTCCAGCGCGGGGATCTCATGCTGGAGTTCTTCGCCCACCCCAACTT
GTTTATTGCAGCTTATAATGGTTACAAATAAAGCAATAGCATCACAAATTTCACAAATAAAGCATTTTTT
TCACTGCATTCTAGTTGTGGTTTGTCCAAACTCATCAATGTATCTTATCATGTCTGTATACCGTCGACCT
CTAGCTAGAGCTTGGCGTAATCATGGTCATTACCAATGCTTAATCAGTGAGGCACCTATCTCAGCGATCT
GTCTATTTCGTTCATCCATAGTTGCCTGACTCCCCGTCGTGTAGATAACTACGATACGGGAGGGCTTACC
ATCTGGCCCCAGCGCTGCGATGATACCGCGAGAACCACGCTCACCGGCTCCGGATTTATCAGCAATAAAC
CAGCCAGCCGGAAGGGCCGAGCGCAGAAGTGGTCCTGCAACTTTATCCGCCTCCATCCAGTCTATTAATT
GTTGCCGGGAAGCTAGAGTAAGTAGTTCGCCAGTTAATAGTTTGCGCAACGTTGTTGCCATCGCTACAGG
CATCGTGGTGTCACGCTCGTCGTTTGGTATGGCTTCATTCAGCTCCGGTTCCCAACGATCAAGGCGAGTT
ACATGATCCCCCATGTTGTGCAAAAAAGCGGTTAGCTCCTTCGGTCCTCCGATCGTTGTCAGAAGTAAGT
TGGCCGCAGTGTTATCACTCATGGTTATGGCAGCACTGCATAATTCTCTTACTGTCATGCCATCCGTAAG
ATGCTTTTCTGTGACTGGTGAGTACTCAACCAAGTCATTCTGAGAATAGTGTATGCGGCGACCGAGTTGC
TCTTGCCCGGCGTCAATACGGGATAATACCGCGCCACATAGCAGAACTTTAAAAGTGCTCATCATTGGAA
AACGTTCTTCGGGGCGAAAACTCTCAAGGATCTTACCGCTGTTGAGATCCAGTTCGATGTAACCCACTCG
TGCACCCAACTGATCTTCAGCATCTTTTACTTTCACCAGCGTTTCTGGGTGAGCAAAAACAGGAAGGCAA
AATGCCGCAAAAAAGGGAATAAGGGCGACACGGAAATGTTGAATACTCATATTCTTCCTT
Features (pLannotate 1.2.2; 24 found; start..end, strand, type, name):
    119..143     -  CDS            KanR (fragment): aminoglycoside phosphotransferase; aph(3')-Ia; confers resistance to kanamycin
    254..842     +  rep_origin     ori: high-copy-number ColE1/pMB1/pBR322/pUC origin of replication
   1067..1084    +  terminator     rrnB T2 terminator (fragment): transcription terminator T2 from the E. coli rrnB gene
   1109..1128    -  CDS            lacZα (fragment): LacZα fragment of β-galactosidase; lacZ fragment
   1584..1600    +  protein_bind   lac operator: The lac repressor binds to the lac operator to inhibit transcription in E. coli. This inhibition can be relieved by adding lactose or isopropyl-β-D-thiogalactopyranoside (IPTG). lac repressor encoded by lacI
   1843..2146    +  enhancer       CMV enhancer: human cytomegalovirus immediate early enhancer
   2147..2350    +  promoter       CMV promoter: human cytomegalovirus (CMV) immediate early promoter
   2486..2529    +  intron         CMV intron (fragment): modified intron A from human cytomegalovirus
   2581..2599    +  promoter       SP6 promoter: promoter for bacteriophage SP6 RNA polymerase
   2603..2640    +  CDS            IgH signal sequence (fragment): signal sequence from the mouse immunoglobulin heavy chain variable region
   2749..3237    +  CDS            CD300C (fragment) (sequence partly withheld): CLM6_HUMAN - Also known as CMRF35, CMRF35A, CMRF35A1, IGSF16. Experimental evidence at protein level: Swiss-Prot protein existence level 1. From Homo sapiens (Human).
   3334..3513    +  CDS            Comp (fragment): COMP_RAT - Experimental evidence at protein level: Swiss-Prot protein existence level 1. May play a role in the structural integrity of cartilage via its interaction with other extracellular matrix proteins such as the collagens and fibronectin. Can mediate the interaction of chondrocytes with the cartilage extracellular matrix through interaction with cell surface integrin receptors. Could play a role in the pathogenesis of osteoarthritis. Potent suppressor of apoptosis in both primary chondrocytes and transformed cells. Suppresses apoptosis by blocking the activation of caspase-3 and by indu
   3501..4953    +  CDS            SEAP (fragment): secreted alkaline phosphatase from human placenta The natural enzyme has a C-terminal transmembrane sequence that is replaced by a GPI anchor.
   4978..5019    +  CDS            AviTag™ (fragment): peptide tag that allows for enzymatic biotinylation
   5023..5046    +  CDS            8xHis: 8xHis affinity tag
   5192..5303    +  polyA_signal   bGH poly(A) signal: bovine growth hormone polyadenylation signal
   5304..5412    +  rep_origin     f1 ori (fragment): f1 bacteriophage origin of replication; arrow indicates direction of (+) strand synthesis
   5426..5755    +  promoter       SV40 promoter: SV40 enhancer and early promoter
   5803..5850    +  promoter       EM7 promoter: synthetic bacterial promoter&nbsp
   5869..6468    +  CDS            PuroR (fragment): puromycin N-acetyltransferase; pac from Streptomyces; confers resistance to puromycin
   6478..6603    +  CDS            ble (fragment): BLE_KLEPN - Experimental evidence at protein level: Swiss-Prot protein existence level 1. Binding protein with a strong affinity to the bleomycin family of antibiotics. Binds to CL990; an antimitotic-antibiotic compound. From Klebsiella pneumoniae.
   6598..6719    +  polyA_signal   SV40 poly(A) signal: SV40 polyadenylation signal
   6772..7632    -  CDS            AmpR: β-lactamase; bla; confers resistance to ampicillin, carbenicillin, and related antibiotics
   7635..89      -  promoter       AmpR promoter (fragment) (across the origin): bla
