[The description below was written by a language model from this plasmid's Addgene catalogue record and pLannotate feature annotations shown in this document.]
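Description:
pD649-HAsp-CD300C-COMP5AP-AviTag-9xHis is a 7.6 kb mammalian expression plasmid built on the pD649 backbone for producing a secreted, multimerised form of the human CD300C (CLM-6/CMRF-35A) extracellular domain. It is maintained in E. coli as a high-copy plasmid through a ColE1/pUC-type origin and selected with ampicillin via the β-lactamase gene. A separate SV40 early/EM7 promoter cassette carries a puromycin N-acetyltransferase coding sequence followed by an SV40 poly(A) signal, which would in principle allow puromycin selection in mammalian cells. Short annotated remnants (KanR, lacZα, f1 ori, ble fragments) appear to be backbone vestiges rather than functional parts.

The expression unit is driven by the CMV enhancer/promoter with a partial CMV intron A, followed by an SP6 promoter that could support in vitro transcription and serves as a sequencing primer site. The name indicates an "HAsp" signal peptide, whereas the automated annotation labels the leader region as a fragment of an immunoglobulin heavy chain signal sequence. Either way, an N-terminal secretion signal directs the product into the medium. The 489 bp CD300C ectodomain, cloned between retained NotI and AscI sites, is fused in frame to a fragment of rat cartilage oligomeric matrix protein, whose coiled-coil region pentamerises the fusion. This is followed by human placental alkaline phosphatase, an AviTag for enzymatic biotinylation and a polyhistidine tag (9xHis by name, annotated as 8xHis), ending at a bGH poly(A) signal.

The pentameric, enzyme-labelled design raises binding avidity and gives a colorimetric readout. It suits use as soluble "prey" in the extracellular protein–protein interaction screens of the associated human IgSF interactome study. The depositor notes that some plasmids in the collection may carry an IS4-like transposase insertion upstream of CMV; none is annotated here.
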