Addgene plasmid #157122: pD649-HAsp-CD300C-COMP5AP-AviTag-9xHis
Purpose: Mammalian expression of cell-surface protein extracellular domain fused to COMP5AP-AviTag-9xHis. Protein is secreted from cells.
Depositing lab: Chris Garcia. Depositing organization: Stanford University. Publication: A Human IgSF Cell-Surface Interactome Reveals a Complex Network of Protein-Protein Interactions. Wojtowicz WM, Vielmetter J, Fernandes RA, Siepe DH, Eastman CL, Chisholm GB, Cox S, Klock H, Anderson PW, Rue SM, Miller JJ, Glaser SM, Bragstad ML, Vance J, Lam AW, Lesley SA, Zinn K, Garcia KC. Cell. 2020 Aug 20;182(4):1027-1043.e17. doi: 10.1016/j.cell.2020.07.025. PubMed 32822567.
Backbone
  Vector backbone: pD649
  Backbone size w/o insert (bp): 7153
  Vector type: Mammalian Expression
Growth in bacteria
  Bacterial resistance: Ampicillin, 100 μg/mL
  Growth temperature: 37°C
  Growth strain: DH5alpha
  Copy number: High Copy
Gene/Insert
  Gene/Insert name: CD300C (alt name: CLM6)
  Species: H. sapiens (human)
  Insert size (bp): 489
  Entrez Gene: CD300C (a.k.a. CLM-6, CMRF-35, CMRF-35A, CMRF35, CMRF35-A1, CMRF35A, CMRF35A1, IGSF16, LIR)
  Promoter: CMV/SP6
  Tag / fusion protein: COMP5AP-AviTag-9xHis (C terminal on backbone)
  Cloning method: Restriction Enzyme; 5′ cloning site GCGGCCGC (not destroyed); 3′ cloning site GGCGCGCC (not destroyed)
  Sequencing primers: 5′ ATTTAGGTGACACTATAG; 3′ CGTCGCACTCCATCACGGTG
Resource information
  A portion of this plasmid was derived from a plasmid made by: synthesis by ThermoFisher
Terms and licenses: Academic/Nonprofit Terms; Industry Terms: Not Available to Industry
Depositor comments: Some plasmids in this collection may have an IS4-like element ISVsa5 family transposase upstream of the CMV promoter.
How to cite: pD649-HAsp-CD300C-COMP5AP-AviTag-9xHis was a gift from Chris Garcia (Addgene plasmid # 157122 ; http://n2t.net/addgene:157122 ; RRID:Addgene_157122)
