>Addgene plasmid #157122 | pD649-HAsp-CD300C-COMP5AP-AviTag-9xHis | depositor partial sequence | sequence record 303354 | insert (extracellular domain)
GGATATTTTCCCCTG
[339 nt withheld, positions 16-354]
GCCAGCTCTCCACAGTCTAGCATGGGCACATCTGGCCCACCTACAAAGCTGCCTGTGCACACATGGCCCA
GCGTGACCAGAAAGGATAGCCCCGAACCTTCTCCACATCCTGGCAGCCTGTTCAGCAACGTCCGA
